Addgene plasmid #187869: UAS-GFP::NMN-Deamidase{dead}
Purpose: Gal4/UAS expression of GFP::NMN-Deamidase(dead)
Depositing lab: Lukas Neukomm. Depositing organization: Universite de Lausanne (UNIL). Publication: The NAD(+) precursor NMN activates dSarm to trigger axon degeneration in Drosophila. Llobet Rosell A, Paglione M, Gilley J, Kocia M, Perillo G, Gasparrini M, Cialabrini L, Raffaelli N, Angeletti C, Orsomando G, Wu PH, Coleman MP, Loreto A, Neukomm LJ. Elife. 2022 Dec 7;11:e80245. doi: 10.7554/eLife.80245. PubMed 36476387.
Backbone
  Vector backbone: pCASPR (attB)
  Backbone size w/o insert (bp): 8700
  Total vector size (bp): 9200
  Vector type: Bacterial Expression
Growth in bacteria
  Bacterial resistance: Ampicillin, 100 μg/mL
  Growth temperature: 37°C
  Growth strain: DH5alpha
  Copy number: Unknown
Gene/Insert
  Gene/Insert name: NMN-Deamidase{dead}
  Insert size (bp): 495
  Tag / fusion protein: GFP (N terminal on insert)
Terms and licenses: Academic/Nonprofit Terms; Industry Terms: Not Available to Industry
How to cite: UAS-GFP::NMN-Deamidase{dead} was a gift from Lukas Neukomm (Addgene plasmid # 187869 ; http://n2t.net/addgene:187869 ; RRID:Addgene_187869)
