[The description below was written by a language model from this plasmid's Addgene catalogue record and pLannotate feature annotations shown in this document.]
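Description:
UAS-GFP::NMN-Deamidase{dead} is a Drosophila transgenesis plasmid built on a pCASPR-type backbone carrying an attB site, used for Gal4/UAS-driven expression of a GFP-tagged, catalytically inactive NMN deamidase. The catalogue lists the vector type as bacterial expression, but the annotated parts indicate that bacteria serve only for propagation. It replicates in E. coli from a high-copy ColE1/pUC-type origin under ampicillin selection (AmpR with its own promoter). It also retains an f1 origin and remnants of a phagemid cloning backbone: lac promoter/operator, lacZα and lacI fragments, and T3 and T7 promoters. The sequenced plasmid is about 9.26 kb.

The expression cassette consists of five tandem Gal4-binding UAS sites placed upstream of the Drosophila hsp70Bb promoter, so transcription depends on Gal4 supplied by a driver line, giving tissue- or cell-type-specific expression. This drives EGFP followed closely by a roughly 490 bp coding sequence matching E. coli pncC, the NMN aminohydrolase (deamidase), consistent with the N-terminal GFP fusion stated in the record. The "dead" designation implies an enzymatically inactive variant, although the record does not specify the inactivating mutation. No terminator or polyadenylation element downstream of the fusion was annotated.

For fly transgenesis, the φC31 attB site allows integrase-mediated insertion into a genomic attP landing site, and the mini-white gene provides an eye-colour marker for identifying transformants. A single loxP site lies between mini-white and the UAS cassette. Given the associated work on NMN and dSarm-dependent axon degeneration, this construct most plausibly serves as the inactive control for an NMN-consuming deamidase expressed in Drosophila neurons.
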