Features (pLannotate 1.2.2; 19 found; start..end, strand, type, name):
    165..183     -  promoter       T3 promoter: promoter for bacteriophage T3 RNA polymerase
    228..244     -  protein_bind   lac operator: The lac repressor binds to the lac operator to inhibit transcription in E. coli. This inhibition can be relieved by adding lactose or isopropyl-β-D-thiogalactopyranoside (IPTG). lac repressor encoded by lacI
    252..282     -  promoter       lac promoter: promoter for the E. coli lac operon
    297..318     -  protein_bind   CAP binding site: CAP binding activates transcription in the presence of cAMP. E. coli catabolite activator protein
    331..423     -  CDS            lacI (fragment): lac repressor; lacI; The lac repressor binds to the lac operator to inhibit transcription in E. coli. This inhibition can be relieved by adding lactose or isopropyl-β-D-thiogalactopyranoside (IPTG).
    606..1194    -  rep_origin     ori: high-copy-number ColE1/pMB1/pBR322/pUC origin of replication
   1365..2225    -  CDS            AmpR: β-lactamase; bla; confers resistance to ampicillin, carbenicillin, and related antibiotics
   2226..2330    -  promoter       AmpR promoter: bla
   2383..2811    -  rep_origin     f1 ori (sequence partly withheld): f1 bacteriophage origin of replication; arrow indicates direction of (+) strand synthesis
   2816..2973    -  CDS            lacZα (fragment): LacZα fragment of β-galactosidase; lacZ fragment
   2976..2994    +  promoter       T7 promoter: promoter for bacteriophage T7 RNA polymerase
   3019..7138    +  gene           mini-white: white; This modified version of the white gene lacks part of the first intron.
   7145..7178    -  protein_bind   loxP: Cre-mediated recombination occurs in the 8-bp core sequence (GCATACAT). Cre recombinase
   7191..7212    -  misc_feature   MCS (fragment): pUC18/19 multiple cloning site
   7211..7305    +  protein_bind   5X UAS: five tandem copies of the "ScaI site" 17-mer CGGAGTACTGTCCTCCG, an upstream activating sequence (UAS) that efficiently binds yeast Gal4 (Webster et al., 1988; Pfeiffer et al., 2010) GAL4
   7324..7562    +  promoter       hsp70 promoter: Drosophila melanogaster hsp70Bb promoter
   7586..8302    +  CDS            EGFP: EGFP is a basic (constitutively fluorescent) green fluorescent protein published in 1996, derived from Aequorea victoria. It is reported to be a rapidly-maturing weak dimer with moderate acid sensitivity.
   8318..8809    +  CDS            pncC: PNCC_ECOLI - Also known as ygaD. Experimental evidence at protein level: Swiss-Prot protein existence level 1. Has nicotinamidemononucleotide (NMN) aminohydrolase activity, not active on other substrates. From Escherichia coli (strain K12).
   9136..9205    +  protein_bind   attB: attB site for the φC31 integrase (Groth et al., 2000) phage φC31 integrase
>Addgene plasmid #187869 | UAS-GFP::NMN-Deamidase{dead} | addgene full sequence | sequence record 372286 | Addgene NGS Result
CGGCGCACCGGGAAGCCCTCGCCCTCGAAACCGCTGGGCGCGGTGGTCACGGTGAGCACGGGACGTGCGA
CGGCGTCGGCGGGTGCGGATACGCGGGGCAGCGTCAGCGGGTTCTCGACGGTCACGGCGGGCATGTCGAC
ACTAGTTCTAGCCAGCTTTTGTTCCCTTTAGTGAGGGTTAATTTCGAGCTTGGCGTAATCATGGTCATAG
CTGTTTCCTGTGTGAAATTGTTATCCGCTCACAATTCCACACAACATACGAGCCGGAAGCATAAAGTGTA
AAGCCTGGGGTGCCTAATGAGTGAGCTAACTCACATTAATTGCGTTGCGCTCACTGCCCGCTTTCCAGTC
GGGAAACCTGTCGTGCCAGCTGCATTAATGAATCGGCCAACGCGCGGGGAGAGGCGGTTTGCGTATTGGG
CGCTCTTCCGCTTCCTCGCTCACTGACTCGCTGCGCTCGGTCGTTCGGCTGCGGCGAGCGGTATCAGCTC
ACTCAAAGGCGGTAATACGGTTATCCACAGAATCAGGGGATAACGCAGGAAAGAACATGTGAGCAAAAGG
CCAGCAAAAGGCCAGGAACCGTAAAAAGGCCGCGTTGCTGGCGTTTTTCCATAGGCTCCGCCCCCCTGAC
GAGCATCACAAAAATCGACGCTCAAGTCAGAGGTGGCGAAACCCGACAGGACTATAAAGATACCAGGCGT
TTCCCCCTGGAAGCTCCCTCGTGCGCTCTCCTGTTCCGACCCTGCCGCTTACCGGATACCTGTCCGCCTT
TCTCCCTTCGGGAAGCGTGGCGCTTTCTCATAGCTCACGCTGTAGGTATCTCAGTTCGGTGTAGGTCGTT
CGCTCCAAGCTGGGCTGTGTGCACGAACCCCCCGTTCAGCCCGACCGCTGCGCCTTATCCGGTAACTATC
GTCTTGAGTCCAACCCGGTAAGACACGACTTATCGCCACTGGCAGCAGCCACTGGTAACAGGATTAGCAG
AGCGAGGTATGTAGGCGGTGCTACAGAGTTCTTGAAGTGGTGGCCTAACTACGGCTACACTAGAAGAACA
GTATTTGGTATCTGCGCTCTGCTGAAGCCAGTTACCTTCGGAAAAAGAGTTGGTAGCTCTTGATCCGGCA
AACAAACCACCGCTGGTAGCGGTGGTTTTTTTGTTTGCAAGCAGCAGATTACGCGCAGAAAAAAAGGATC
TCAAGAAGATCCTTTGATCTTTTCTACGGGGTCTGACGCTCAGTGGAACGAAAACTCACGTTAAGGGATT
TTGGTCATGAGATTATCAAAAAGGATCTTCACCTAGATCCTTTTAAATTAAAAATGAAGTTTTAAATCAA
TCTAAAGTATATATGAGTAAACTTGGTCTGACAGTTACCAATGCTTAATCAGTGAGGCACCTATCTCAGC
GATCTGTCTATTTCGTTCATCCATAGTTGCCTGACTCCCCGTCGTGTAGATAACTACGATACGGGAGGGC
TTACCATCTGGCCCCAGTGCTGCAATGATACCGCGAGACCCACGCTCACCGGCTCCAGATTTATCAGCAA
TAAACCAGCCAGCCGGAAGGGCCGAGCGCAGAAGTGGTCCTGCAACTTTATCCGCCTCCATCCAGTCTAT
TAATTGTTGCCGGGAAGCTAGAGTAAGTAGTTCGCCAGTTAATAGTTTGCGCAACGTTGTTGCCATTGCT
ACAGGCATCGTGGTGTCACGCTCGTCGTTTGGTATGGCTTCATTCAGCTCCGGTTCCCAACGATCAAGGC
GAGTTACATGATCCCCCATGTTGTGCAAAAAAGCGGTTAGCTCCTTCGGTCCTCCGATCGTTGTCAGAAG
TAAGTTGGCCGCAGTGTTATCACTCATGGTTATGGCAGCACTGCATAATTCTCTTACTGTCATGCCATCC
GTAAGATGCTTTTCTGTGACTGGTGAGTACTCAACCAAGTCATTCTGAGAATAGTGTATGCGGCGACCGA
GTTGCTCTTGCCCGGCGTCAATACGGGATAATACCGCGCCACATAGCAGAACTTTAAAAGTGCTCATCAT
TGGAAAACGTTCTTCGGGGCGAAAACTCTCAAGGATCTTACCGCTGTTGAGATCCAGTTCGATGTAACCC
ACTCGTGCACCCAACTGATCTTCAGCATCTTTTACTTTCACCAGCGTTTCTGGGTGAGCAAAAACAGGAA
GGCAAAATGCCGCAAAAAAGGGAATAAGGGCGACACGGAAATGTTGAATACTCATACTCTTCCTTTTTCA
ATATTATTGAAGCATTTATCAGGGTTATTGTCTCATGAGCGGATACATATTTGAATGTATTTAGAAAAAT
AAACAAATAGGGGTTCCGCGCACATTTCCCCGAAAAGTGCCACCTAAATTGTAAGCGTTAATATTTTGTT
AAAATTCGCGTTAAATTTTTGTTAAATCAGCTCATTTTTTAACCAATAGGCCGAAATCGGCAAAATCCCT
TATAAATCAAAAGAATAGACCGAGATAGGGT
[37 nt withheld, positions 2482-2518]
AAAGAACGTGGACTCCAACGTCAAAGG
[49 nt withheld, positions 2546-2594]
T
[91 nt withheld, positions 2596-2686]
G
[124 nt withheld, positions 2688-2811]
CCCATTCGCCATTCAGGCTGCGCAACTGTTGGGAAGGGCGATCGGTGCGGGCCTCTTCGCTATTACGCCA
GCTGGCGAAAGGGGGATGTGCTGCAAGGCGATTAAGTTGGGTAACGCCAGGGTTTTCCCAGTCACGACGT
TGTAAAACGACGGCCAGTGAATTGTAATACGACTCACTATAGGGCGAATTGGGTACGTACCGGGCCCCTA
GTATGTATGTAAGTTAATAAAACCCATTTTTGCGGAAAGTAGATAAAAAAAACATTTTTTTTTTTTACTG
CACTGGATATCATTGAACTTATCTGATCAGTTTTAAATTTACTTCGATCCAAGGGTATTTGATGTACCAG
GTTCTTTCGATTACCTCTCACTCAAAATGACATTCCACTCAAAGTCAGCGCTGTTTGCCTCCTTCTCTGT
CCACAGAAATATCGCCGTCTCTTTCGCCGCTGCGTCCGCTATCTCTTTCGCCACCGTTTGTAGCGTTACG
TAGCGTCAATGTCCGCCTTCAGTTGCATTTTGTCAGCGGTTTCGTGACGAAGCTCCAAGCGGTTTACGCC
ATCAATTAAACACAAAGTGCTGTGCCAAAACTCCTCTCGCTTCTTATTTTTGTTTGTTTTTTGAGTGATT
GGGGTGGTGATTGGTTTTGGGTGGGTAAGCAGGGGAAAGTGTGAAAAATCCCGGCAATGGGCCAAGAGGA
TCAGGAGCTATTAATTCGCGGAGGCAGCAAACACCCATCTGCCGAGCATCTGAACAATGTGAGTAGTACA
TGTGCATACATCTTAAGTTCACTTGATCTATAGGAACTGCGATTGCAACATCAAATTGTCTGCGGCGTGA
GAACTGCGACCCACAAAAATCCCAAACCGCAATTGCACAAACAAATAGTGACACGAAACAGATTATTCTG
GTAGCTGTTCTCGCTATATAAGACAATTTTTGAGATCATATCATGATCAAGACATCTAAAGGCATTCATT
TTCGACTATATTCTTTTTTACAAAAAATATAACAACCAGATATTTTAAGCTGATCCTAGATGCACAAAAA
ATAAATAAAAGTATAAACCTACTTCGTAGGATACTTCGGGGTACTTTTTGTTCGGGGTTAGATGAGCATA
ACGCTTGTAGTTGATATTTGAGATCCCCTATCATTGCAGGGTGACAGCGGAGCGGCTTCGCAGAGCTGCA
TTAACCAGGGCTTCGGGCAGGCCAAAAACTACGGCACGCTCCGGCCACCCAGTCCGCCGGAGGACTCCGG
TTCAGGGAGCGGCCAACTAGCCGAGAACCTCACCTATGCCTGGCACAATATGGACATCTTTGGGGCGGTC
AATCAGCCGGGCTCCGGATGGCGGCAGCTGGTCAACCGGACACGCGGACTATTCTGCAACGAGCGACACA
TACCGGCGCCCAGGAAACATTTGCTCAAGAACGGTGAGTTTCTATTCGCAGTCGGCTGATCTGTGTGAAA
TCTTAATAAAGGGTCCAATTACCAATTTGAAACTCAGTTTGCGGCGTGGCCTATCCGGGCGAACTTTTGG
CCGTGATGGGCAGTTCCGGTGCCGGAAAGACGACCCTGCTGAATGCCCTTGCCTTTCGATCGCCGCAGGG
CATCCAAGTATCGCCATCCGGGATGCGACTGCTCAATGGCCAACCTGTGGACGCCAAGGAGATGCAGGCC
AGGTGCGCCTATGTCCAGCAGGATGACCTCTTTATCGGCTCCCTAACGGCCAGGGAACACCTGATTTTCC
AAGCCATGGTGCGGATGCCACGACATCTGACCTATCGGCAGCGAGTGGCCCGCGTGGATCAGGTGATCCA
GGAGCTTTCGCTCAGCAAATGTCAGCACACGATCATCGGTGTGCCCGGCAGGGTGAAAGGTCTGTCCGGC
GGAGAAAGGAAGCGTCTGGCATTCGCCTCCGAGGCTCTAACCGATCCGCCGCTTCTGATCTGCGATGAGC
CCACCTCCGGACTGGACTCCTTTACCGCCCACAGCGTCGTCCAGGTGCTGAAGAAGCTGTCGCAGAAGGG
CAAGACCGTCATCCTGACCATTCATCAGCCGTCTTCCGAGCTGTTTGAGCTCTTTGACAAGATCCTTCTG
ATGGCCGAGGGCAGGGTAGCTTTCTTGGGCACTCCCAGCGAAGCCGTCGACTTCTTTTCCTAGTGAGTTC
GATGTGTTTATTAAGGGTATCTAGTATTACATAACATCTCAACTCCTATCCAGCGTGGGTGCCCAGTGTC
CTACCAACTACAATCCGGCGGACTTTTACGTACAGGTGTTGGCCGTTGTGCCCGGACGGGAGATCGAGTC
CCGTGATCGGATCGCCAAGATATGCGACAATTTTGCCATTAGCAAAGTAGCCCGGGATATGGAGCAGTTG
TTGGCCACCAAAAATCTGGAGAAGCCACTGGAGCAGCCGGAGAATGGGTACACCTACAAGGCCACCTGGT
TCATGCAGTTCCGGGCGGTCCTGTGGCGATCCTGGCTGTCGGTGCTCAAGGAACCACTCCTCGTAAAAGT
GCGACTTATTCAGACAACGGTGAGTGGTTCCAGTGGAAACAAATGATATAACGCTTACAATTCTTGGAAA
CAAATTCGCTAGATTTTAGATAGAATTGCCTGATTCCACACCCTTCTTAGTTTTTTTCAATGAGATGTAT
AGTTTATAGTTTTGCAGAAGATAAATAAATTTCATTTAACTCGCGAATATTAATGAGATGCGAGTAACAT
TTTAATTTGCAGATGGTTGCCATCTTGATTGGCCTCATCTTTTTGGGCCAACAACTCACGCAAGTGGGTG
TGATGAATATCAACGGAGCCATCTTCCTCTTCCTGACCAACATGACCTTTCAAAACGTCTTTGCCACGAT
AAATGTAAGTCATGTTTAGAATACATTTGCATTTCAATAATTTACTAACTTTCTAATGAATCGATTCGAT
TTAGGTGTTCACCTCAGAGCTGCCAGTTTTTATGAGGGAGGCCCGAAGTCGACTTTATCGCTGTGACACA
TACTTTCTGGGCAAAACGATTGCCGAATTGCCGCTTTTTCTCACAGTGCCACTGGTCTTCACGGCGATTG
CCTATCCGATGATCGGACTGCGGGCCGGAGTGCTGCACTTCTTCAACTGCCTGGCGCTGGTCACTCTGGT
GGCCAATGTGTCAACGTCCTTCGGATATCTAATATCCTGCGCCAGCTCCTCGACCTCGATGGCGCTGTCT
GTGGGTCCGCCGGTTATCATACCATTCCTGCTCTTTGGCGGCTTCTTCTTGAACTCGGGCTCGGTGCCAG
TATACCTCAAATGGTTGTCGTACCTCTCATGGTTCCGTTACGCCAACGAGGGTCTGCTGATTAACCAATG
GGCGGACGTGGAGCCGGGCGAAATTAGCTGCACATCGTCGAACACCACGTGCCCCAGTTCGGGCAAGGTC
ATCCTGGAGACGCTTAACTTCTCCGCCGCCGATCTGCCGCTGGACTACGTGGGTCTGGCCATTCTCATCG
TGAGCTTCCGGGTGCTCGCATATCTGGCTCTAAGACTTCGGGCCCGACGCAAGGAGTAGCCGACATATAT
CCGAAATAACTGCTTGTTTTTTTTTTTTACCATTATTACCATCGTGTTTACTGTTTATTGCCCCCTCAAA
AAGCTAATGTAATTATATTTGTGCCAATAAAAACAAGATATGACCTATAGAATACAAGTATTTCCCCTTC
GAACATCCCCACAAGTAGACTTTGGATTTGTCTTCTAACCAAAAGACTTACACACCTGCATACCTTACAT
CAAAAACTCGTTTATCGCTACATAAAACACCGGGATATATTTTTTATATACATACTTTTCAAATCGCGCG
CCCTCTTCATAATTCACCTCCACCACACCACGTTTCGTAGTTGCTCTTTCGCTGTCTCCCACCCGCTCTC
CGCAACACATTCACCTTTTGTTCGACGACCTTGGAGCGACTGTCGTTAGTTCCGCGCGATTCGGTTCGCT
CAAATGGTTCCGAGTGGTTCATTTCGTCTCAATAGAAATTAGTAATAAATATTTGTATGTACAATTTATT
TGCTCCAATATATTTGTATATATTTCCCTCACAGCTATATTTATTCTAATTTAATATTATGACTTTTTAA
GGTAATTTTTTGTGACCTGTTCGGAGTGATTAGCGTTACAATTTGAACTGAAAGTGACATCCAGTGTTTG
TTCCTTGTGTAGATGCATCTCAAAAAAATGGTGGGCATAATAGTGTTGTTTATATATATCAAAAATAACA
ACTATAATAATAAGAATACATTTAATTTAGAAAATGCTTGGATTTCACTGGAACTAGGCTAGCATAACTT
CGTATAATGTATGCTATACGAAGTTATGCTAGCGGATCCAAGCTTGCATGCCTGCAGGTCGGAGTACTGT
CCTCCGAGCGGAGTACTGTCCTCCGAGCGGAGTACTGTCCTCCGAGCGGAGTACTGTCCTCCGAGCGGAG
TACTGTCCTCCGAGCGGAGACTCTAGCGAGCGCCGGAGTATAAATAGAGGCGCTTCGTCTACGGAGCGAC
AATTCAATTCAAACAAGCAAAGTGAACACGTCGCTAAGCGAAAGCTAAGCAAATAAACAAGCGCAGCTGA
ACAAGCTAAACAATCTGCAGTAAAGTGCAAGTTAAAGTGAATCAATTAAAAGTAACCAGCAACCAAGTAA
ATCAACTGCAACTACTGAAATCTGCCAAGAAGTAATTATTGAATACAAGAAGAGAACTCTGAATAGGGAA
TTGGGAATTCCAACATGGTGAGCAAGGGCGAGGAGCTGTTCACCGGGGTGGTGCCCATCCTGGTCGAGCT
GGACGGCGACGTAAACGGCCACAAGTTCAGCGTGTCCGGCGAGGGCGAGGGCGATGCCACCTACGGCAAG
CTGACCCTGAAGTTCATCTGCACCACCGGCAAGCTGCCCGTGCCCTGGCCCACCCTCGTGACCACCCTGA
CCTACGGCGTGCAGTGCTTCAGCCGCTACCCCGACCACATGAAGCAGCACGACTTCTTCAAGTCCGCCAT
GCCCGAAGGCTACGTCCAGGAGCGCACCATCTTCTTCAAGGACGACGGCAACTACAAGACCCGCGCCGAG
GTGAAGTTCGAGGGCGACACCCTGGTGAACCGCATCGAGCTGAAGGGCATCGACTTCAAGGAGGACGGCA
ACATCCTGGGGCACAAGCTGGAGTACAACTACAACAGCCACAACGTCTATATCATGGCCGACAAGCAGAA
GAACGGCATCAAGGTGAACTTCAAGATCCGCCACAACATCGAGGACGGCAGCGTGCAGCTCGCCGACCAC
TACCAGCAGAACACCCCCATCGGCGACGGCCCCGTGCTGCTGCCCGACAACCACTACCTGAGCACCCAGT
CCGCCCTGAGCAAAGACCCCAACGAGAAGCGCGATCACATGGTCCTGCTGGAGTTCGTGACCGCCGCCGG
GATCACTCTCGGCATGGACGAGCTGTACAAGTCCGGACTCAGATCTACTGACAGTGAACTGATGCAGTTA
AGTGAACAGGTTGGGCAGGCGCTGAAAGCCCGTGGCGCAACCGTAACAACTGCCGAGTCTTGTACCGGTG
GTTGGGTAGCGAAAGTGATTACCGATATTGCCGGTAGCTCCGCCTGGTTTGAACGCGGATTTGTCACCTA
CAGTAACGAAGCCCAAGCGCAGATGATCGGCGTACGCGAAGAGACGCTGGCGCAGCATGGCGCGGTGAGT
GAACCCGTCGTGGTGGAAATGGCGATAGGCGCACTGAAAGCGGCTCGTGCTGATTATGCCGTGTCTATTA
GTGGTATCGCCGGGCCGGATGGCGGCAGTGAAGAGAAGCCTGTCGGCACCGTCTGGTTTGCTTTTGCCAC
TGCCCGCGGTGAAGGCATTACCCGGCGGGAATGCTTCAGCGGCGACCGTGATGCGGTGCGTCGTCAGGCT
ACTGCGTATGCATTGCAGACCTTGTGGCAACAATTTCTACAAAACACTTGAGACGTCTATCGATACCGTC
GACTAAAGCCAAATAGAAAATTATTCAGTTCCTGGCTTAAGTTTTTAAAAGTGATATTATTTATTTGGTT
GTAACCAACCAAAAGAATGTAAATAACTAATACATAATTATGTTAGTTTTAAGTTAGCAACAAATTGATT
TTAGCTATATTAGCTACTTGGTTAATAAATAGAATATATTTATTTAAAGATAATTGCGTTTTTATTGTCA
GGGAGTGAGTTTGCTTAAAAACTCGTTTAGATCCGCGGCCGCGGCTCGAGGGTACCTCTAGAGATCCACT
AGTGTCGACGATGTAGGTCACGGTCTCGAAGCCGCGGTGCGGGTGCCAGGGCGTGCCCTTGGGCTCCCCG
GGCGCGTACTCCACCTCACCCATCTGGTCCATCATGATGAACGGGTCGAGGTGGCGGTAGTTGATCCCGG
CGAACGCG
